>Addgene plasmid #60339 | Gal4pBS134-Pleum | depositor full sequence | sequence record 96620 | Gal4pBS134-Pleum sequence 6009 bps
CGGGATCCTTGGCGCGCCCCTTAATTAACGGAAGCTTCGGATTAGAAGCCGCCGAGCGGGCGACAGCCCT
CCGACGGAAGACTCTCCTCCGGTTTAAACCAATATTATTTAAGGACCTATTGTTTTTTCCAATAGGTGGT
TAGCAATCGTCTTACTTTCTAACTTTTCTTACCTTTTACATTTCAGCAATATATATATATATATTTCAAG
GATATACCATTCTATCTAGAAAAATGTCTAAAGGTGAAGAATTATTCACTGGTGTTGTCCCAATTTTGGT
TGAATTAGATGGTGATGTTAATGGTCACAAATTTTCTGTCTCCGGTGAAGGTGAAGGTGATGCTACTTAC
GGTAAATTGACCTTAAAATTTATTTGTACTACTGGTAAATTGCCAGTTCCATGGCCAACCTTAGTCACTA
CTTTAGGTTATGGTTTGATGTGTTTTGCTAGATACCCAGATCATATGAAACAACATGACTTTTTCAAGTC
TGCCATGCCAGAAGGTTATGTTCAAGAAAGAACTATTTTTTTCAAAGATGACGGTAACTACAAGACCAGA
GCTGAAGTCAAGTTTGAAGGTGATACCTTAGTTAATAGAATCGAATTAAAAGGTATTGATTTTAAAGAAG
ATGGTAACATTTTAGGTCACAAATTGGAATACAACTATAACTCTCACAATGTTTACATCATGGCTGACAA
ACAAAAGAATGGTATCAAAGTTAACTTCAAAATTAGACACAACATTGAAGATGGTTCTGTTCAATTAGCT
GACCATTATCAACAAAATACTCCAATTGGTGATGGTCCAGTCTTGTTACCAGACAACCATTACTTATCCT
ATCAATCTGCCTTATCCAAAGATCCAAACGAAAAGAGAGACCACATGGTCTTGTTAGAATTTGTTACTGC
TGCTGGTATTACCCATGGTATGGATGAATTGTACAAATAAATCGATACCGTCGACCTCGAGTCATGTAAT
TAGTTATGTCACGCTTACATTCACGCCCTCCTCCCACATCCGCTCTAACCGAAAAGGAAGGAGTTAGACA
ACCTGAAGTCTAGGTCCCTATTTATTTTTTTTAATAGTTATGTTAGTATTAAGAACGTTATTTATATTTC
AAATTTTTCTTTTTTTTCTGTACAAACGCGTGTACGCATGTAACATTATACTGAAAACCTTGCTTGAGAA
GGTTTTGGGACGCTCGGGTACCCAATTCGCCCTATAGTGAGTCGTATTACGCGCGCTCACTGGCCGTCGT
TTTACAACGTCGTGACTGGGAAAACCCTGGCGTTACCCAACTTAATCGCCTTGCAGCACATCCCCCTTTC
GCCAGCTGGCGTAATAGCGAAGAGGCCCGCACCGATCGCCCTTCCCAACAGTTGCGCAGCCTGAATGGCG
AATGGCGCG
[124 nt withheld, positions 1410-1533]
C
[91 nt withheld, positions 1535-1625]
A
[49 nt withheld, positions 1627-1675]
CCTTTGACGTTGGAGTCCACGTTCTTT
[37 nt withheld, positions 1703-1739]
ACCCTATCTCGGTCTATTCTTTTGATTTATAAGGGATTTTGCCGATTTCGGCCTATTGGTTAAAAAATGA
GCTGATTTAACAAAAATTTAACGCGAATTTTAACAAAATATTAACGTTTACAATTTCCTGATGCGGTATT
TTCTCCTTACGCATCTGTGCGGTATTTCACACCGCATAGGGTAATAACTGATATAATTAAATTGAAGCTC
TAATTTGTGAGTTTAGTATACATGCATTTACTTATAATACAGTTTTTTAGTTTTGCTGGCCGCATCTTCT
CAAATATGCTTCCCAGCCTGCTTTTCTGTAACGTTCACCCTCTACCTTAGCATCCCTTCCCTTTGCAAAT
AGTCCTCTTCCAACAATAATAATGTCAGATCCTGTAGAGACCACATCATCCACGGTTCTATACTGTTGAC
CCAATGCGTCTCCCTTGTCATCTAAACCCACACCGGGTGTCATAATCAACCAATCGTAACCTTCATCTCT
TCCACCCATGTCTCTTTGAGCAATAAAGCCGATAACAAAATCTTTGTCGCTCTTCGCAATGTCAACAGTA
CCCTTAGTATATTCTCCAGTAGATAGGGAGCCCTTGCATGACAATTCTGCTAACATCAAAAGGCCTCTAG
GTTCCTTTGTTACTTCTTCTGCCGCCTGCTTCAAACCGCTAACAATACCTGGGCCCACCACACCGTGTGC
ATTCGTAATGTCTGCCCATTCTGCTATTCTGTATACACCCGCAGAGTACTGCAATTTGACTGTATTACCA
ATGTCAGCAAATTTTCTGTCTTCGAAGAGTAAAAAATTGTACTTGGCGGATAATGCCTTTAGCGGCTTAA
CTGTGCCCTCCATGGAAAAATCAGTCAAGATATCCACATGTGTTTTTAGTAAACAAATTTTGGGACCTAA
TGCTTCAACTAACTCCAGTAATTCCTTGGTGGTACGAACATCCAATGAAGCACACAAGTTTGTTTGCTTT
TCGTGCATGATATTAAATAGCTTGGCAGCAACAGGACTAGGATGAGTAGCAGCACGTTCCTTATATGTAG
CTTTCGACATGATTTATCTTCGTTTCCTGCAGGTTTTTGTTCTGTGCAGTTGGGTTAAGAATACTGGGCA
ATTTCATGTTTCTTCAACACTACATATGCGTATATATACCAATCTAAGTCTGTGCTCCTTCCTTCGTTCT
TCCTTCTGTTCGGAGATTACCGAATCAAAAAAATTTCAAAGAAACCGAAATCAAAAAAAAGAATAAAAAA
AAAATGATGAATTGAATTGAAAAGCTGTGGTATGGTGCACTCTCAGTACAATCTGCTCTGATGCCGCATA
GTTAAGCCAGCCCCGACACCCGCCAACACCCGCTGACGCGCCCTGACGGGCTTGTCTGCTCCCGGCATCC
GCTTACAGACAAGCTGTGACCGTCTCCGGGAGCTGCATGTGTCAGAGGTTTTCACCGTCATCACCGAAAC
GCGCGAAGACGAAAGGGCCTCGTGATACGCCTATTTTTATAGGTTAATGTCATGATAATAATGGTTTCTT
AGGACGGATCGCTTGCCTGTAACTTACACGCGCCTCGTATCTTTTAATGATGGAATAATTTGGGAATTTA
CTCTGTGTTTATTTATTTTTATGTTTTGTATTTGGATTTTAGAAAGTAAATAAAGAAGGTAGAAGAGTTA
CGGAATGAAGAAAAAAAAATAAACAAAGGTTTAAAAAATTTCAACAAAAAGCGTACTTTACATATATATT
TATTAGACAAGAAAAGCAGATTAAATAGATATACATTCGATTAACGATAAGTAAAATGTAAAATCACAGG
ATTTTCGTGTGTGGTCTTCTACACAGACAAGATGAAACAATTCGGCATTAATACCTGAGAGCAGGAAGAG
CAAGATAAAAGGTAGTATTTGTTGGCGATCCCCCTAGAGTCTTTTACATCTTCGGAAAACAAAAACTATT
TTTTCTTTAATTTCTTTTTTTACTTTCTATTTTTAATTTATATATTTATATTAAAAAATTTAAATTATAA
TTATTTTTATAGCACGTGATGAAAAGGACCCAGGTGGCACTTTTCGGGGAAATGTGCGCGGAACCCCTAT
TTGTTTATTTTTCTAAATACATTCAAATATGTATCCGCTCATGAGACAATAACCCTGATAAATGCTTCAA
TAATATTGAAAAAGGAAGAGTATGAGTATTCAACATTTCCGTGTCGCCCTTATTCCCTTTTTTGCGGCAT
TTTGCCTTCCTGTTTTTGCTCACCCAGAAACGCTGGTGAAAGTAAAAGATGCTGAAGATCAGTTGGGTGC
ACGAGTGGGTTACATCGAACTGGATCTCAACAGCGGTAAGATCCTTGAGAGTTTTCGCCCCGAAGAACGT
TTTCCAATGATGAGCACTTTTAAAGTTCTGCTATGTGGCGCGGTATTATCCCGTATTGACGCCGGGCAAG
AGCAACTCGGTCGCCGCATACACTATTCTCAGAATGACTTGGTTGAGTACTCACCAGTCACAGAAAAGCA
TCTTACGGATGGCATGACAGTAAGAGAATTATGCAGTGCTGCCATAACCATGAGTGATAACACTGCGGCC
AACTTACTTCTGACAACGATCGGAGGACCGAAGGAGCTAACCGCTTTTTTGCACAACATGGGGGATCATG
TAACTCGCCTTGATCGTTGGGAACCGGAGCTGAATGAAGCCATACCAAACGACGAGCGTGACACCACGAT
GCCTGTAGCAATGGCAACAACGTTGCGCAAACTATTAACTGGCGAACTACTTACTCTAGCTTCCCGGCAA
CAATTAATAGACTGGATGGAGGCGGATAAAGTTGCAGGACCACTTCTGCGCTCGGCCCTTCCGGCTGGCT
GGTTTATTGCTGATAAATCTGGAGCCGGTGAGCGTGGGTCTCGCGGTATCATTGCAGCACTGGGGCCAGA
TGGTAAGCCCTCCCGTATCGTAGTTATCTACACGACGGGGAGTCAGGCAACTATGGATGAACGAAATAGA
CAGATCGCTGAGATAGGTGCCTCACTGATTAAGCATTGGTAACTGTCAGACCAAGTTTACTCATATATAC
TTTAGATTGATTTAAAACTTCATTTTTAATTTAAAAGGATCTAGGTGAAGATCCTTTTTGATAATCTCAT
GACCAAAATCCCTTAACGTGAGTTTTCGTTCCACTGAGCGTCAGACCCCGTAGAAAAGATCAAAGGATCT
TCTTGAGATCCTTTTTTTCTGCGCGTAATCTGCTGCTTGCAAACAAAAAAACCACCGCTACCAGCGGTGG
TTTGTTTGCCGGATCAAGAGCTACCAACTCTTTTTCCGAAGGTAACTGGCTTCAGCAGAGCGCAGATACC
AAATACTGTCCTTCTAGTGTAGCCGTAGTTAGGCCACCACTTCAAGAACTCTGTAGCACCGCCTACATAC
CTCGCTCTGCTAATCCTGTTACCAGTGGCTGCTGCCAGTGGCGATAAGTCGTGTCTTACCGGGTTGGACT
CAAGACGATAGTTACCGGATAAGGCGCAGCGGTCGGGCTGAACGGGGGGTTCGTGCACACAGCCCAGCTT
GGAGCGAACGACCTACACCGAACTGAGATACCTACAGCGTGAGCTATGAGAAAGCGCCACGCTTCCCGAA
GGGAGAAAGGCGGACAGGTATCCGGTAAGCGGCAGGGTCGGAACAGGAGAGCGCACGAGGGAGCTTCCAG
GGGGAAACGCCTGGTATCTTTATAGTCCTGTCGGGTTTCGCCACCTCTGACTTGAGCGTCGATTTTTGTG
ATGCTCGTCAGGGGGGCGGAGCCTATGGAAAAACGCCAGCAACGCGGCCTTTTTACGGTTCCTGGCCTTT
TGCTGGCCTTTTGCTCACATGTTCTTTCCTGCGTTATCCCCTGATTCTGTGGATAACCGTATTACCGCCT
TTGAGTGAGCTGATACCGCTCGCCGCAGCCGAACGACCGAGCGCAGCGAGTCAGTGAGCGAGGAAGCGGA
AGAGCGCCCAATACGCAAACCGCCTCTCCCCGCGCGTTGGCCGATTCATTAATGCAGCTGGCACGACAGG
TTTCCCGACTGGAAAGCGGGCAGTGAGCGCAACGCAATTAATGTGAGTTACCTCACTCATTAGGCACCCC
AGGCTTTACACTTTATGCTTCCGGCTCCTATGTTGTGTGGAATTGTGAGCGGATAACAATTTCACACAGG
AAACAGCTATGACCATGATTACGCCAAGCGCGCAATTAACCCTCACTAAAGGGAACAAAAGCTGGAGCTC
Features (pLannotate 1.2.2; 22 found; start..end, strand, type, name):
     38..91      +  protein_bind   UAS (fragment): upstream activating sequence mediating Gal4-dependent induction Gal4
    100..224     +  promoter       LEU2 promoter (fragment): S. cerevisiae LEU2
    234..950     +  CDS            yeGFP: yeast-enhanced green fluorescent protein codons optimized for translation in S. cerevisiae and C. albicans
    951..971     +  misc_feature   MCS (fragment): pBluescript multiple cloning site
    972..1206    +  terminator     CYC1 terminator (fragment): S. cerevisiae CYC1; transcription terminator for CYC1
   1221..1239    -  promoter       T7 promoter: promoter for bacteriophage T7 RNA polymerase
   1247..1402    +  CDS            lacZα (fragment): LacZα fragment of β-galactosidase; lacZ fragment
   1410..1865    +  rep_origin     f1 ori (sequence partly withheld): f1 bacteriophage origin of replication; arrow indicates direction of (+) strand synthesis
   1866..1917    -  misc_feature   bom (fragment): basis of mobility region from pBR322
   1996..2799    -  CDS            URA3: orotidine-5'-phosphate decarboxylase, required for uracil biosynthesis; S. cerevisiae URA3; yeast auxotrophic marker, counterselectable with 5-fluoroorotic acid (5-FOA)
   2800..3015    -  promoter       URA3 promoter: S. cerevisiae URA3
   3030..3079    -  misc_feature   bom (fragment): basis of mobility region from pBR322
   3181..3215    -  CDS            rop (fragment): Rop protein, which maintains plasmids at low copy number; rop
   3286..3789    -  misc_feature   CEN/ARS: S. cerevisiae CEN6 centromere fused to an autonomously replicating sequence
   3826..3930    +  promoter       AmpR promoter: bla
   3931..4791    +  CDS            AmpR: β-lactamase; bla; confers resistance to ampicillin, carbenicillin, and related antibiotics
   4962..5550    +  rep_origin     ori: high-copy-number ColE1/pMB1/pBR322/pUC origin of replication
   5733..5825    +  CDS            lacI (fragment): lac repressor; lacI; The lac repressor binds to the lac operator to inhibit transcription in E. coli. This inhibition can be relieved by adding lactose or isopropyl-β-D-thiogalactopyranoside (IPTG).
   5838..5859    +  protein_bind   CAP binding site: CAP binding activates transcription in the presence of cAMP. E. coli catabolite activator protein
   5874..5904    +  promoter       lac promoter: promoter for the E. coli lac operon
   5912..5928    +  protein_bind   lac operator: The lac repressor binds to the lac operator to inhibit transcription in E. coli. This inhibition can be relieved by adding lactose or isopropyl-β-D-thiogalactopyranoside (IPTG). lac repressor encoded by lacI
   5973..5991    +  promoter       T3 promoter: promoter for bacteriophage T3 RNA polymerase
