[The description below was written by a language model from this plasmid's Addgene catalogue record and pLannotate feature annotations shown in this document.]
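Description:
Gal4pBS134-Pleum is a yeast–E. coli shuttle plasmid built on the p416 backbone, a low-copy centromeric yeast expression vector, and carries a synthetic hybrid promoter for Saccharomyces cerevisiae. In yeast it is maintained through a CEN/ARS element (CEN6 centromere fused to an autonomously replicating sequence) and selected by the URA3 auxotrophic marker under its own promoter, which also permits counterselection with 5-fluoroorotic acid. In bacteria it replicates from a high-copy ColE1/pUC-type origin and is selected with ampicillin through the β-lactamase gene. An f1 origin and pBluescript-derived remnants (lac promoter and operator, a lacZα fragment, and flanking T3 and T7 promoters) are inherited from the backbone and play no role in the yeast cassette.

The payload is a hybrid promoter cloned between HindIII and XbaI sites. According to the record, it joins three Gal4 binding sites taken from the native galactose promoter to a core promoter derived from the native leucine promoter. The feature table agrees, showing a short Gal4-responsive upstream activating sequence fragment immediately upstream of a LEU2 promoter fragment. This element drives yeast-enhanced GFP, a codon-optimised fluorescent reporter, followed by a short polylinker remnant and the CYC1 transcription terminator. The upstream sites should confer Gal4-dependent, galactose-responsive activation on an otherwise minimal core promoter, with GFP fluorescence serving as the readout of promoter output. The construct belongs to a synthetic biology effort to tune promoter strength and regulation in budding yeast by combining upstream activating elements with core promoters, and it serves as a characterised part for regulated expression or for comparison with related hybrid promoters.
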