Addgene plasmid #60339: Gal4pBS134-Pleum
Purpose: Contains a promoter of three gal binding sites derived from native galactose promoter coupled with a core promoter derived from native Leucine promoter.
Depositing lab: Hal Alper. Depositing organization: University of Texas at Austin. Publication: Controlling promoter strength and regulation in Saccharomyces cerevisiae using synthetic hybrid promoters. Blazeck J, Garg R, Reed B, Alper HS. Biotechnol Bioeng. 2012 Nov;109(11):2884-95. doi: 10.1002/bit.24552. Epub 2012 May 17. PubMed 22565375.
Backbone
  Vector backbone: p416
  Backbone size w/o insert (bp): 6000
  Vector type: Yeast Expression, Synthetic Biology ; Yeast synthetic hybrid promoter construct
  Selectable markers: URA3
Growth in bacteria
  Bacterial resistance: Ampicillin, 100 μg/mL
  Growth temperature: 30°C
  Growth strain: DH10B
  Copy number: High Copy
Gene/Insert
  Gene/Insert name: promoter
  Species: S. cerevisiae (budding yeast)
  Cloning method: Restriction Enzyme; 5′ cloning site hindIII (not destroyed); 3′ cloning site xbaI (not destroyed)
  Sequencing primers: 5′ agt; 3′ agt
Terms and licenses: Academic/Nonprofit Terms; Industry Terms: Not Available to Industry
How to cite: Gal4pBS134-Pleum was a gift from Hal Alper (Addgene plasmid # 60339 ; http://n2t.net/addgene:60339 ; RRID:Addgene_60339)
