>Addgene plasmid #60339 | Gal4pBS134-Pleum | addgene partial sequence | sequence record 99537 | pBR322ori-F 5'-GGGAAACGCCTGGTATCTTT-3'
TTTTGTGATGCTCGTCAGGGGGGCGGAGCCTATGGAAAAACGCCAGCAACGCGGCCTTTTTACGGTTCCT
GGCCTTTTGCTGGCCTTTTGCTCACATGTTCTTTCCTGCGTTATCCCCTGATTCTGTGGATAACCGTATT
ACCGCCTTTGAGTGAGCTGATACCGCTCGCCGCAGCCGAACGACCGAGCGCAGCGAGTCAGTGAGCGAGG
AAGCGGAAGAGCGCCCAATACGCAAACCGCCTCTCCCCGCGCGTTGGCCGATTCATTAATGCAGCTGGCA
CGACAGGTTTCCCGACTGGAAAGCGGGCAGTGAGCGCAACGCAATTAATGTGAGTTAGCTCACTCATTAG
GCACCCCAGGCTTTACACTTTATGCTTCCGGCTCGTATGTTGTGTGGAATTGTGAGCGGATAACAATTTC
ACACAGGAAACAGCTATGACCATGATTACGCCAAGCGCGCAATTAACCCTCACTAAAGGGAACAAAAGCT
GGAGCTCCGGGATCCTTGGCGCGCCCCTTAATTAACGGAAGCTTCGGATTAGAAGCCGCCGAGCGGGCGA
CAGCCCTCCGACGGAAGACTCTCCTCCGGTTTAAACCAATATTATTTAAGGACCTATTGTTTT
