>Addgene plasmid #60339 | Gal4pBS134-Pleum | addgene partial sequence | sequence record 99538 | yGFP-R 5'-GCATCACCTTCACCTTCACC-3'
ATCACCATCTAATTCAACCAAAATTGGGACAACACCAGTGAATAATTCTTCACCTTTAGACATTTTTCTA
GATAGAATGGTATATCCTTGAAATATATATATATATATTGCTGAAATGTAAAAGGTAAGAAAAGTTAGAA
AGTAAGACGATTGCTAACCACCTATTGGAAAAAACAATAGGTCCTTAAATAATATTGGTTTAAACCGGAG
GAGAGTCTTCCGTCGGAGGGCTGTCGCCCGCTCGGCGGCTTCTAATCCGAAGCTTCCGTTAATTAAGGGG
CGCGCCAAGGATCCCGGAGCTCCAGCTTTTGTTCCCTTTAGTGAGGGTTAATTGCGCGCTTGGCGTAATC
ATGGTCATAGCTGTTTCCTGTGTGAAATTGTTATCCGCTCACAATTCCACACAACATACGAGCCGGAAGC
ATAAAGTGTAAAGCCTGGGGTGCCTAATGAGTGAGCTAACTCACATTAATTGCGTTGCGCTCACTGCCCG
CTTTCCAGTCGGGAAACCTGTCGTGCCAGCTGCATTAATGAATCGGCCAACGCGCGGGGAGAGGCGGTTT
GCGTATTGGGCGCTCTTCCGCTTCCTCGCTCACTGACTCGCTGCGCTCGGTCGTTCGGCTGCGGCGAGCG
GTATCAGCTCACTCAAAGGCGGTAATACGGTTATCCACAGAATCAGGGGATAACGCAGGAAAGAACATGT
GAGCAAAAGGCCAGCAAAAGGCCAGGAACCGTAA
